Addgene plasmid #181813: pcDNA3.1-MUC2 D1 with cleavable His tag
Purpose: Expresses human MUC2 D1 with cleavable His tag, residues 21-389
Depositing lab: Deborah Fass. Depositing organization: Weizmann Institute of Science. Publication: Intestinal mucin is a chaperone of multivalent copper. Reznik N, Gallo AD, Rush KW, Javitt G, Fridmann-Sirkis Y, Ilani T, Nairner NA, Fishilevich S, Gokhman D, Chacon KN, Franz KJ, Fass D. Cell. 2022 Oct 27;185(22):4206-4215.e11. doi: 10.1016/j.cell.2022.09.021. Epub 2022 Oct 6. PubMed 36206754.
Backbone
  Vector backbone: pcDNA3.1
  Vector type: Mammalian Expression
Growth in bacteria
  Bacterial resistance: Ampicillin, 100 μg/mL
  Growth temperature: 37°C
  Growth strain: DH5alpha
  Copy number: High Copy
Gene/Insert
  Gene/Insert name: Muc2 D1 (alt names: Mucin 2 D1; MLP; SMUC; MUC-2)
  Species: H. sapiens (human)
  GenBank ID: NM_002457.4
  Entrez Gene: MUC2 (a.k.a. MLP, MUC-2, SMUC)
  Promoter: CMV
  Tag / fusion protein: 6xHistadine followed by TEV cleavage site (N terminal on insert)
  Cloning method: Unknown
  Sequencing primers: 5′ CGCAAATGGGCGGTAGGCGTG; 3′ TAGAAGGCACAGTCGAGG
Terms and licenses: Academic/Nonprofit Terms; Industry Terms: Not Available to Industry
Depositor comments: Please visit https://www.biorxiv.org/content/10.1101/2022.01.02.474741v1 for bioRxiv preprint.
How to cite: pcDNA3.1-MUC2 D1 with cleavable His tag was a gift from Deborah Fass (Addgene plasmid # 181813 ; http://n2t.net/addgene:181813 ; RRID:Addgene_181813)
