[The description below was written by a language model from this plasmid's Addgene catalogue record and pLannotate feature annotations shown in this document.]
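Description:
pcDNA3.1-MUC2 D1 with cleavable His tag is a 6,659 nt mammalian expression plasmid on the pcDNA3.1 backbone. It carries residues 21–389 of human mucin 2 (MUC2), which correspond to the N-terminal D1 assembly. It is propagated in E. coli through a high-copy ColE1/pUC-type origin and selected with ampicillin via the β-lactamase gene and its own promoter. An f1 origin is also present, which can support single-stranded DNA production. For mammalian cells, the backbone provides an SV40 early promoter driving the neomycin/kanamycin phosphotransferase gene, followed by an SV40 polyadenylation signal, so stably transfected cells could be selected with G418.

The insert is transcribed from the human cytomegalovirus immediate-early enhancer and promoter and terminated by the bovine growth hormone polyadenylation signal. A T7 promoter lies just upstream of the insert. According to the record, the D1 fragment has an N-terminal six-histidine tag followed by a TEV protease site, so the protein can be captured by metal-affinity chromatography and the tag then removed. The automated annotation labels the coding region as a fragment of rat Muc2, but this reflects homology matching, since the catalogue entry gives the insert as human. The annotated match begins well downstream of the T7 promoter, leaving room for the tag and other leader sequence. The construct starts at residue 21, and the record does not state whether a signal peptide is present or which one. Short hits to an HIV-1 LTR, ble, lacI and the lac promoter region appear to be backbone remnants rather than functional parts. The plasmid is meant for recombinant production of the MUC2 D1 domain, and the associated study concerns copper binding by intestinal mucin.
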