Features (pLannotate 1.2.2; 20 found; start..end, strand, type, name):
     53..105     -  misc_feature   bom (fragment): basis of mobility region from pBR322
    260..639     +  enhancer       CMV enhancer: human cytomegalovirus immediate early enhancer
    640..843     +  promoter       CMV promoter: human cytomegalovirus (CMV) immediate early promoter
    839..872     +  LTR            5' LTR (truncated) (fragment): truncated 5' long terminal repeat (LTR) from HIV-1
    888..906     +  promoter       T7 promoter: promoter for bacteriophage T7 RNA polymerase
   1092..2213    +  CDS            Muc2 (fragment): MUC2_RAT - Experimental evidence at protein level: Swiss-Prot protein existence level 1. Coats the epithelia of the intestines, airways, and other mucus membrane-containing organs. Thought to provide a protective, lubricating barrier against particles and infectious agents at mucosal surfaces. Major constituent of both the inner and outer mucus layers of the colon and may play a role in excluding bacteria from the inner mucus layer (By similarity). From Rattus norvegicus (Rat).
   2281..2505    +  polyA_signal   bGH poly(A) signal: bovine growth hormone polyadenylation signal
   2509..2530    +  promoter       SV40 promoter (fragment): SV40 enhancer and early promoter
   2551..2979    +  rep_origin     f1 ori (sequence partly withheld): f1 bacteriophage origin of replication; arrow indicates direction of (+) strand synthesis
   2993..3322    +  promoter       SV40 promoter: SV40 enhancer and early promoter
   3389..4180    +  CDS            neo: KKA2_KLEPN - Also known as kan, nptII. Experimental evidence at protein level: Swiss-Prot protein existence level 1. Resistance to kanamycin, neomycin, paromomycin, ribostamycin, butirosin and gentamicin B. From Klebsiella pneumoniae.
   4204..4362    +  CDS            ble (fragment): BLE_KLEPN - Experimental evidence at protein level: Swiss-Prot protein existence level 1. Binding protein with a strong affinity to the bleomycin family of antibiotics. Binds to CL990; an antimitotic-antibiotic compound. From Klebsiella pneumoniae.
   4357..4478    +  polyA_signal   SV40 poly(A) signal: SV40 polyadenylation signal
   4551..4567    -  protein_bind   lac operator: The lac repressor binds to the lac operator to inhibit transcription in E. coli. This inhibition can be relieved by adding lactose or isopropyl-β-D-thiogalactopyranoside (IPTG). lac repressor encoded by lacI
   4575..4605    -  promoter       lac promoter: promoter for the E. coli lac operon
   4620..4641    -  protein_bind   CAP binding site: CAP binding activates transcription in the presence of cAMP. E. coli catabolite activator protein
   4654..4746    -  CDS            lacI (fragment): lac repressor; lacI; The lac repressor binds to the lac operator to inhibit transcription in E. coli. This inhibition can be relieved by adding lactose or isopropyl-β-D-thiogalactopyranoside (IPTG).
   4929..5517    -  rep_origin     ori: high-copy-number ColE1/pMB1/pBR322/pUC origin of replication
   5688..6548    -  CDS            AmpR: β-lactamase; bla; confers resistance to ampicillin, carbenicillin, and related antibiotics
   6549..6653    -  promoter       AmpR promoter: bla
>Addgene plasmid #181813 | pcDNA3.1-MUC2 D1 with cleavable His tag | addgene full sequence | sequence record 381136 | Addgene NGS Result
TCCCCGAAAAGTGCCACCTGACGTCGACGGATCGGGAGATCTCCCGATCCCCTATGGTGCACTCTCAGTA
CAATCTGCTCTGATGCCGCATAGTTAAGCCAGTATCTGCTCCCTGCTTGTGTGTTGGAGGTCACTGAGTA
GTGCGCGAGCAAAATTTAAGCTACAACAAGGCAAGGCTTGACCGACAATTGCATGAAGAATCTGCTTAGG
GTTAGGCGTTTTGCGCTGCTTCGCGATGTACGGGCCAGATATACGCGTTGACATTGATTATTGACTAGTT
ATTAATAGTAATCAATTACGGGGTCATTAGTTCATAGCCCATATATGGAGTTCCGCGTTACATAACTTAC
GGTAAATGGCCCGCCTGGCTGACCGCCCAACGACCCCCGCCCATTGACGTCAATAATGACGTATGTTCCC
ATAGTAACGCCAATAGGGACTTTCCATTGACGTCAATGGGTGGAGTATTTACGGTAAACTGCCCACTTGG
CAGTACATCAAGTGTATCATATGCCAAGTACGCCCCCTATTGACGTCAATGACGGTAAATGGCCCGCCTG
GCATTATGCCCAGTACATGACCTTATGGGACTTTCCTACTTGGCAGTACATCTACGTATTAGTCATCGCT
ATTACCATGGTGATGCGGTTTTGGCAGTACATCAATGGGCGTGGATAGCGGTTTGACTCACGGGGATTTC
CAAGTCTCCACCCCATTGACGTCAATGGGAGTTTGTTTTGGCACCAAAATCAACGGGACTTTCCAAAATG
TCGTAACAACTCCGCCCCATTGACGCAAATGGGCGGTAGGCGTGTACGGTGGGAGGTCTATATAAGCAGA
GCTCTCTGGCTAACTAGAGAACCCACTGCTTACTGGCTTATCGAAATTAATACGACTCACTATAGGGAGA
CCCAAGCTGGCTAGCGTTTAAACTTAAGCTTGGTACCGAGCTCGGATCCATGAGGAGGTGCAACAGCGGC
TCCGGGCCGCCGCCGTCGCTGCTGCTGCTGTTGCTGTGGCTGCTCGCGGTTCCCGGCGCTAACGCGGCCC
CGCAGGGTCATCATCATCACCATCACGAGAATCTCTATTTCCAGGGATCGGAGCTCCAGACAGAGGGCAG
AACCCGAAACCACGGCCACAACGTCTGCAGCACCTGGGGCAACTTCCACTACAAGACCTTCGACGGGGAC
GTCTTCCGCTTCCCCGGCCTCTGCGACTACAACTTCGCCTCCGACTGCCGAGGCTCCTACAAGGAATTTG
CTGTGCACCTGAAGCGGGGTCCGGGCCAGGCTGAGGCCCCCGCCGGGGTGGAGTCCATCCTGCTGACCAT
CAAGGATGACACCATCTACCTCACCCGCCACCTGGCTGTGCTTAACGGGGCCGTGGTCAGCACCCCGCAC
TACAGCCCCGGGCTGCTCATTGAGAAGAGCGATGCCTACACCAAAGTCTACTCCCGCGCCGGCCTCACCC
TCATGTGGAACCGGGAGGATGCACTCATGCTGGAGCTGGACACTAAGTTCCGGAACCACACCTGTGGCCT
CTGCGGGGACTACAACGGCCTGCAGAGCTATTCAGAATTCCTCTCTGACGGCGTGCTCTTCAGTCCCCTG
GAGTTTGGGAACATGCAGAAGATCAACCAACCCGATGTGGTGTGTGAGGATCCCGAGGAGGAGGTGGCCC
CCGCATCCTGCTCCGAGCACCGCGCCGAGTGTGAGAGGCTGCTGACCGCCGAGGCCTTCGCGGACTGTCA
GGACCTGGTGCCGCTGGAGCCGTATCTGCGCGCCTGCCAGCAGGACCGCTGCCGGTGCCCGGGCGGTGAC
ACCTGCGTCTGCAGCACCGTGGCCGAGTTCTCCCGCCAGTGCTCCCACGCCGGCGGCCGGCCCGGGAACT
GGAGGACCGCCACGCTCTGCCCCAAGACCTGCCCCGGGAACCTGGTGTACCTGGAGAGCGGCTCGCCCTG
CATGGACACCTGCTCACACCTGGAGGTGAGCAGCCTGTGCGAGGAGCACCGCATGGACGGCTGTTTCTGC
CCAGAAGGCACCGTATATGACGACATCGGGGACAGTGGCTGCGTTCCTGTGAGCCAGTGCCACTGCAGGC
TGCACGGACACCTGTACACACCGGGCCAGGAGATCACCAATGACTGCGAGCAGTGTGTCTGTAACGCTGG
CCGCTGGGTGTGCAAAGACCTGCCCTGCCCCTGAGAATTCTGCAGATATCCAGCACAGTGGCGGCCGCTC
GAGTCTAGAGGGCCCGTTTAAACCCGCTGATCAGCCTCGACTGTGCCTTCTAGTTGCCAGCCATCTGTTG
TTTGCCCCTCCCCCGTGCCTTCCTTGACCCTGGAAGGTGCCACTCCCACTGTCCTTTCCTAATAAAATGA
GGAAATTGCATCGCATTGTCTGAGTAGGTGTCATTCTATTCTGGGGGGTGGGGTGGGGCAGGACAGCAAG
GGGGAGGATTGGGAAGACAATAGCAGGCATGCTGGGGATGCGGTGGGCTCTATGGCTTCTGAGGCGGAAA
GAACCAGCTGGGGCTCTAGGGGGTATCCCC
[124 nt withheld, positions 2551-2674]
C
[91 nt withheld, positions 2676-2766]
A
[49 nt withheld, positions 2768-2816]
CCTTTGACGTTGGAGTCCACGTTCTTT
[37 nt withheld, positions 2844-2880]
ACCCTATCTCGGTCTATTCTTTTGATTTATAAGGGATTTTGCCGATTTCGGCCTATTGGTTAAAAAATGA
GCTGATTTAACAAAAATTTAACGCGAATTAATTCTGTGGAATGTGTGTCAGTTAGGGTGTGGAAAGTCCC
CAGGCTCCCCAGCAGGCAGAAGTATGCAAAGCATGCATCTCAATTAGTCAGCAACCAGGTGTGGAAAGTC
CCCAGGCTCCCCAGCAGGCAGAAGTATGCAAAGCATGCATCTCAATTAGTCAGCAACCATAGTCCCGCCC
CTAACTCCGCCCATCCCGCCCCTAACTCCGCCCAGTTCCGCCCATTCTCCGCCCCATGGCTGACTAATTT
TTTTTATTTATGCAGAGGCCGAGGCCGCCTCTGCCTCTGAGCTATTCCAGAAGTAGTGAGGAGGCTTTTT
TGGAGGCCTAGGCTTTTGCAAAAAGCTCCCGGGAGCTTGTATATCCATTTTCGGATCTGATCAAGAGACA
GGATGAGGATCGTTTCGCATGATTGAACAAGATGGATTGCACGCAGGTTCTCCGGCCGCTTGGGTGGAGA
GGCTATTCGGCTATGACTGGGCACAACAGACAATCGGCTGCTCTGATGCCGCCGTGTTCCGGCTGTCAGC
GCAGGGGCGCCCGGTTCTTTTTGTCAAGACCGACCTGTCCGGTGCCCTGAATGAACTGCAGGACGAGGCA
GCGCGGCTATCGTGGCTGGCCACGACGGGCGTTCCTTGCGCAGCTGTGCTCGACGTTGTCACTGAAGCGG
GAAGGGACTGGCTGCTATTGGGCGAAGTGCCGGGGCAGGATCTCCTGTCATCTCACCTTGCTCCTGCCGA
GAAAGTATCCATCATGGCTGATGCAATGCGGCGGCTGCATACGCTTGATCCGGCTACCTGCCCATTCGAC
CACCAAGCGAAACATCGCATCGAGCGAGCACGTACTCGGATGGAAGCCGGTCTTGTCGATCAGGATGATC
TGGACGAAGAGCATCAGGGGCTCGCGCCAGCCGAACTGTTCGCCAGGCTCAAGGCGCGCATGCCCGACGG
CGAGGATCTCGTCGTGACCCATGGCGATGCCTGCTTGCCGAATATCATGGTGGAAAATGGCCGCTTTTCT
GGATTCATCGACTGTGGCCGGCTGGGTGTGGCGGACCGCTATCAGGACATAGCGTTGGCTACCCGTGATA
TTGCTGAAGAGCTTGGCGGCGAATGGGCTGACCGCTTCCTCGTGCTTTACGGTATCGCCGCTCCCGATTC
GCAGCGCATCGCCTTCTATCGCCTTCTTGACGAGTTCTTCTGAGCGGGACTCTGGGGTTCGAAATGACCG
ACCAAGCGACGCCCAACCTGCCATCACGAGATTTCGATTCCACCGCCGCCTTCTATGAAAGGTTGGGCTT
CGGAATCGTTTTCCGGGACGCCGGCTGGATGATCCTCCAGCGCGGGGATCTCATGCTGGAGTTCTTCGCC
CACCCCAACTTGTTTATTGCAGCTTATAATGGTTACAAATAAAGCAATAGCATCACAAATTTCACAAATA
AAGCATTTTTTTCACTGCATTCTAGTTGTGGTTTGTCCAAACTCATCAATGTATCTTATCATGTCTGTAT
ACCGTCGACCTCTAGCTAGAGCTTGGCGTAATCATGGTCATAGCTGTTTCCTGTGTGAAATTGTTATCCG
CTCACAATTCCACACAACATACGAGCCGGAAGCATAAAGTGTAAAGCCTGGGGTGCCTAATGAGTGAGCT
AACTCACATTAATTGCGTTGCGCTCACTGCCCGCTTTCCAGTCGGGAAACCTGTCGTGCCAGCTGCATTA
ATGAATCGGCCAACGCGCGGGGAGAGGCGGTTTGCGTATTGGGCGCTCTTCCGCTTCCTCGCTCACTGAC
TCGCTGCGCTCGGTCGTTCGGCTGCGGCGAGCGGTATCAGCTCACTCAAAGGCGGTAATACGGTTATCCA
CAGAATCAGGGGATAACGCAGGAAAGAACATGTGAGCAAAAGGCCAGCAAAAGGCCAGGAACCGTAAAAA
GGCCGCGTTGCTGGCGTTTTTCCATAGGCTCCGCCCCCCTGACGAGCATCACAAAAATCGACGCTCAAGT
CAGAGGTGGCGAAACCCGACAGGACTATAAAGATACCAGGCGTTTCCCCCTGGAAGCTCCCTCGTGCGCT
CTCCTGTTCCGACCCTGCCGCTTACCGGATACCTGTCCGCCTTTCTCCCTTCGGGAAGCGTGGCGCTTTC
TCATAGCTCACGCTGTAGGTATCTCAGTTCGGTGTAGGTCGTTCGCTCCAAGCTGGGCTGTGTGCACGAA
CCCCCCGTTCAGCCCGACCGCTGCGCCTTATCCGGTAACTATCGTCTTGAGTCCAACCCGGTAAGACACG
ACTTATCGCCACTGGCAGCAGCCACTGGTAACAGGATTAGCAGAGCGAGGTATGTAGGCGGTGCTACAGA
GTTCTTGAAGTGGTGGCCTAACTACGGCTACACTAGAAGAACAGTATTTGGTATCTGCGCTCTGCTGAAG
CCAGTTACCTTCGGAAAAAGAGTTGGTAGCTCTTGATCCGGCAAACAAACCACCGCTGGTAGCGGTGGTT
TTTTTGTTTGCAAGCAGCAGATTACGCGCAGAAAAAAAGGATCTCAAGAAGATCCTTTGATCTTTTCTAC
GGGGTCTGACGCTCAGTGGAACGAAAACTCACGTTAAGGGATTTTGGTCATGAGATTATCAAAAAGGATC
TTCACCTAGATCCTTTTAAATTAAAAATGAAGTTTTAAATCAATCTAAAGTATATATGAGTAAACTTGGT
CTGACAGTTACCAATGCTTAATCAGTGAGGCACCTATCTCAGCGATCTGTCTATTTCGTTCATCCATAGT
TGCCTGACTCCCCGTCGTGTAGATAACTACGATACGGGAGGGCTTACCATCTGGCCCCAGTGCTGCAATG
ATACCGCGAGACCCACGCTCACCGGCTCCAGATTTATCAGCAATAAACCAGCCAGCCGGAAGGGCCGAGC
GCAGAAGTGGTCCTGCAACTTTATCCGCCTCCATCCAGTCTATTAATTGTTGCCGGGAAGCTAGAGTAAG
TAGTTCGCCAGTTAATAGTTTGCGCAACGTTGTTGCCATTGCTACAGGCATCGTGGTGTCACGCTCGTCG
TTTGGTATGGCTTCATTCAGCTCCGGTTCCCAACGATCAAGGCGAGTTACATGATCCCCCATGTTGTGCA
AAAAAGCGGTTAGCTCCTTCGGTCCTCCGATCGTTGTCAGAAGTAAGTTGGCCGCAGTGTTATCACTCAT
GGTTATGGCAGCACTGCATAATTCTCTTACTGTCATGCCATCCGTAAGATGCTTTTCTGTGACTGGTGAG
TACTCAACCAAGTCATTCTGAGAATAGTGTATGCGGCGACCGAGTTGCTCTTGCCCGGCGTCAATACGGG
ATAATACCGCGCCACATAGCAGAACTTTAAAAGTGCTCATCATTGGAAAACGTTCTTCGGGGCGAAAACT
CTCAAGGATCTTACCGCTGTTGAGATCCAGTTCGATGTAACCCACTCGTGCACCCAACTGATCTTCAGCA
TCTTTTACTTTCACCAGCGTTTCTGGGTGAGCAAAAACAGGAAGGCAAAATGCCGCAAAAAAGGGAATAA
GGGCGACACGGAAATGTTGAATACTCATACTCTTCCTTTTTCAATATTATTGAAGCATTTATCAGGGTTA
TTGTCTCATGAGCGGATACATATTTGAATGTATTTAGAAAAATAAACAAATAGGGGTTCCGCGCACATT
